>Addgene plasmid #205603 | pCDNA5/FRT/TO–γ-tubulinWT-RNAi-resistant-GFP | addgene full sequence | sequence record 405874 | Addgene NGS Result
GACGGATCGGGAGATCTCCCGATCCCCTATGGTGCACTCTCAGTACAATCTGCTCTGATGCCGCATAGTT
AAGCCAGTATCTGCTCCCTGCTTGTGTGTTGGAGGTCGCTGAGTAGTGCGCGAGCAAAATTTAAGCTACA
ACAAGGCAAGGCTTGACCGACAATTGCATGAAGAATCTGCTTAGGGTTAGGCGTTTTGCGCTGCTTCGCG
ATGTACGGGCCAGATATACGCGTTGACATTGATTATTGACTAGTTATTAATAGTAATCAATTACGGGGTC
ATTAGTTCATAGCCCATATATGGAGTTCCGCGTTACATAACTTACGGTAAATGGCCCGCCTGGCTGACCG
CCCAACGACCCCCGCCCATTGACGTCAATAATGACGTATGTTCCCATAGTAACGCCAATAGGGACTTTCC
ATTGACGTCAATGGGTGGAGTATTTACGGTAAACTGCCCACTTGGCAGTACATCAAGTGTATCATATGCC
AAGTACGCCCCCTATTGACGTCAATGACGGTAAATGGCCCGCCTGGCATTATGCCCAGTACATGACCTTA
TGGGACTTTCCTACTTGGCAGTACATCTACGTATTAGTCATCGCTATTACCATGGTGATGCGGTTTTGGC
AGTACATCAATGGGCGTGGATAGCGGTTTGACTCACGGGGATTTCCAAGTCTCCACCCCATTGACGTCAA
TGGGAGTTTGTTTTGGCACCAAAATCAACGGGACTTTCCAAAATGTCGTAACAACTCCGCCCCATTGACG
CAAATGGGCGGTAGGCGTGTACGGTGGGAGGTCTATATAAGCAGAGCTCTCCCTATCAGTGATAGAGATC
TCCCTATCAGTGATAGAGATCGTCGACGAGCTCGTTTAGTGAACCGTCAGATCGCCTGGAGACGCCATCC
ACGCTGTTTTGACCTCCATAGAAGACACCGGGACCGATCCAGCCTCCGGACTCTAGCGTTTAAACTTAAG
CTTGGTACCGGTGGCATGCCGAGGGAAATCATCACCCTACAGTTGGGCCAGTGCGGCAATCAGATTGGGT
TCGAGTTCTGGAAACAGCTGTGCGCCGAGCATGGTATCAGCCCCGAGGGCATCGTGGAGGAGTTCGCCAC
CGAGGGCACTGACCGCAAGGACGTCTTTTTCTACCAGGCAGACGATGAGCACTACATCCCCCGGGCCGTG
CTGCTGGACTTGGAACCCCGGGTGATCCACTCCATCCTCAACTCCCCCTATGCCAAGCTCTACAACCCAG
AGAACATCTACCTGTCGGAACATGGAGGAGGAGCTGGCAACAACTGGGCCAGCGGATTCTCCCAGGGAGA
AAAGATCCATGAGGACATTTTTGACATCATAGACCGGGAGGCAGATGGTAGTGACAGTCTAGAGGGCTTT
GTGCTGTGTCACTCCATTGCTGGGGGGACAGGCTCTGGACTGGGTTCCTACCTCTTAGAACGGCTGAATG
ACAGGTATCCTAAGAAGCTGGTGCAGACATACTCAGTGTTTCCCAACCAGGACGAGATGAGCGATGTGGT
GGTCCAGCCTTACAATTCACTCCTCACACTCAAGAGGCTGACGCAGAATGCAGACTGTGTGGTGGTGCTG
GACAACACAGCCCTGAACCGGATTGCCACAGACCGCCTGCACATCCAGAACCCATCCTTCTCCCAGATCA
ACCAGCTGGTGTCTACCATCATGTCAGCCAGCACCACCACCCTGCGCTACCCTGGCTACATGAACAATGA
CCTCATCGGCCTCATCGCCTCGCTCATTCCCACCCCACGGCTCCACTTCCTCATGACCGGCTACACCCCT
CTCACTACGGACCAGTCAGTGGCCAGCGTGAGGAAGACTACGGTCCTGGATGTCATGAGGCGGCTGCTGC
AGCCCAAGAACGTGATGGTGTCCACAGGCCGAGACCGCCAGACCAACCACTGCTACATCGCCATCCTCAA
CATCATCCAGGGAGAGGTGGACCCCACCCAGGTCCACAAGAGCTTGCAGAGGATCCGGGAACGCAAGTTG
GCCAACTTCATCCCGTGGGGCCCCGCCAGCATCCAGGTGGCCCTGTCGAGGAAGTCTCCCTACCTGCCCT
CGGCCCACCGGGTCAGCGGGCTCATGATGGCCAACCACACCAGCATCTCCTCGCTCTTCGAGAGAACCTG
TCGCCAGTATGACAAGCTGCGTAAGCGGGAGGCCTTCCTGGAGCAGTTCCGCAAGGAAGATATGTTTAAA
GACAACTTTGATGAGATGGACACATCCAGGGAGATTGTGCAGCAGCTCATCGATGAGTACCATGCGGCCA
CACGGCCAGACTACATCTCCTGGGGCACCCAGGAGCAGGGAGGGTCTGGCGGCCGCATGGTGAGCAAGGG
CGAGGAGCTGTTCACCGGGGTGGTGCCCATCCTGGTCGAGCTGGACGGCGACGTAAACGGCCACAAGTTC
AGCGTGTCCGGCGAGGGCGAGGGCGATGCCACCTACGGCAAGCTGACCCTGAAGTTCATCTGCACCACCG
GCAAGCTGCCCGTGCCCTGGCCCACCCTCGTGACCACCCTGACCTACGGCGTGCAGTGCTTCAGCCGCTA
CCCCGACCACATGAAGCAGCACGACTTCTTCAAGTCCGCCATGCCCGAAGGCTACGTCCAGGAGCGCACC
ATCTTCTTCAAGGACGACGGCAACTACAAGACCCGCGCCGAGGTGAAGTTCGAGGGCGACACCCTGGTGA
ACCGCATCGAGCTGAAGGGCATCGACTTCAAGGAGGACGGCAACATCCTGGGGCACAAGCTGGAGTACAA
CTACAACAGCCACAACGTCTATATCATGGCCGACAAGCAGAAGAACGGCATCAAGGTGAACTTCAAGATC
CGCCACAACATCGAGGACGGCAGCGTGCAGCTCGCCGACCACTACCAGCAGAACACCCCCATCGGCGACG
GCCCCGTGCTGCTGCCCGACAACCACTACCTGAGCACCCAGTCCGCCCTGAGCAAAGACCCCAACGAGAA
GCGCGATCACATGGTCCTGCTGGAGTTCGTGACCGCCGCCGGGATCACTCTCGGCATGGACGAGCTGTAC
AAGAAGCTTTAAGGGCCCGTTTAAACCCGCTGATCAGCCTCGACTGTGCCTTCTAGTTGCCAGCCATCTG
TTGTTTGCCCCTCCCCCGTGCCTTCCTTGACCCTGGAAGGTGCCACTCCCACTGTCCTTTCCTAATAAAA
TGAGGAAATTGCATCGCATTGTCTGAGTAGGTGTCATTCTATTCTGGGGGGTGGGGTGGGGCAGGACAGC
AAGGGGGAGGATTGGGAAGACAATAGCAGGCATGCTGGGGATGCGGTGGGCTCTATGGCTTCTGAGGCGG
AAAGAACCAGCTGGGGCTCTAGGGGGTATCCCC
[124 nt withheld, positions 3394-3517]
C
[91 nt withheld, positions 3519-3609]
AGGGTGATGGTTCACGTACCTAGAAGTTCCTATTCCGAAGTTCCTATTCTCTAGAAAGTATAGGAACTTC
CTTGGCCAAAAAGCCTGAACTCACCGCGACGTCTGTCGAGAAGTTTCTGATCGAAAAGTTCGACAGCGTC
TCCGACCTGATGCAGCTCTCGGAGGGCGAAGAATCTCGTGCTTTCAGCTTCGATGTAGGAGGGCGTGGAT
ATGTCCTGCGGGTAAATAGCTGCGCCGATGGTTTCTACAAAGATCGTTATGTTTATCGGCACTTTGCATC
GGCCGCGCTCCCGATTCCGGAAGTGCTTGACATTGGGGAATTCAGCGAGAGCCTGACCTATTGCATCTCC
CGCCGTGCACAGGGTGTCACGTTGCAAGACCTGCCTGAAACCGAACTGCCCGCTGTTCTGCAGCCGGTCG
CGGAGGCCATGGATGCGATCGCTGCGGCCGATCTTAGCCAGACGAGCGGGTTCGGCCCATTCGGACCGCA
AGGAATCGGTCAATACACTACATGGCGTGATTTCATATGCGCGATTGCTGATCCCCATGTGTATCACTGG
CAAACTGTGATGGACGACACCGTCAGTGCGTCCGTCGCGCAGGCTCTCGATGAGCTGATGCTTTGGGCCG
AGGACTGCCCCGAAGTCCGGCACCTCGTGCACGCGGATTTCGGCTCCAACAATGTCCTGACGGACAATGG
CCGCATAACAGCGGTCATTGACTGGAGCGAGGCGATGTTCGGGGATTCCCAATACGAGGTCGCCAACATC
TTCTTCTGGAGGCCGTGGTTGGCTTGTATGGAGCAGCAGACGCGCTACTTCGAGCGGAGGCATCCGGAGC
TTGCAGGATCGCCGCGGCTCCGGGCGTATATGCTCCGCATTGGTCTTGACCAACTCTATCAGAGCTTGGT
TGACGGCAATTTCGATGATGCAGCTTGGGCGCAGGGTCGATGCGACGCAATCGTCCGATCCGGAGCCGGG
ACTGTCGGGCGTACACAAATCGCCCGCAGAAGCGCGGCCGTCTGGACCGATGGCTGTGTAGAAGTACTCG
CCGATAGTGGAAACCGACGCCCCAGCACTCGTCCGAGGGCAAAGGAATAGCACGTACTACGAGATTTCGA
TTCCACCGCCGCCTTCTATGAAAGGTTGGGCTTCGGAATCGTTTTCCGGGACGCCGGCTGGATGATCCTC
CAGCGCGGGGATCTCATGCTGGAGTTCTTCGCCCACCCCAACTTGTTTATTGCAGCTTATAATGGTTACA
AATAAAGCAATAGCATCACAAATTTCACAAATAAAGCATTTTTTTCACTGCATTCTAGTTGTGGTTTGTC
CAAACTCATCAATGTATCTTATCATGTCTGTATACCGTCGACCTCTAGCTAGAGCTTGGCGTAATCATGG
TCATAGCTGTTTCCTGTGTGAAATTGTTATCCGCTCACAATTCCACACAACATACGAGCCGGAAGCATAA
AGTGTAAAGCCTGGGGTGCCTAATGAGTGAGCTAACTCACATTAATTGCGTTGCGCTCACTGCCCGCTTT
CCAGTCGGGAAACCTGTCGTGCCAGCTGCATTAATGAATCGGCCAACGCGCGGGGAGAGGCGGTTTGCGT
ATTGGGCGCTCTTCCGCTTCCTCGCTCACTGACTCGCTGCGCTCGGTCGTTCGGCTGCGGCGAGCGGTAT
CAGCTCACTCAAAGGCGGTAATACGGTTATCCACAGAATCAGGGGATAACGCAGGAAAGAACATGTGAGC
AAAAGGCCAGCAAAAGGCCAGGAACCGTAAAAAGGCCGCGTTGCTGGCGTTTTTCCATAGGCTCCGCCCC
CCTGACGAGCATCACAAAAATCGACGCTCAAGTCAGAGGTGGCGAAACCCGACAGGACTATAAAGATACC
AGGCGTTTCCCCCTGGAAGCTCCCTCGTGCGCTCTCCTGTTCCGACCCTGCCGCTTACCGGATACCTGTC
CGCCTTTCTCCCTTCGGGAAGCGTGGCGCTTTCTCATAGCTCACGCTGTAGGTATCTCAGTTCGGTGTAG
GTCGTTCGCTCCAAGCTGGGCTGTGTGCACGAACCCCCCGTTCAGCCCGACCGCTGCGCCTTATCCGGTA
ACTATCGTCTTGAGTCCAACCCGGTAAGACACGACTTATCGCCACTGGCAGCAGCCACTGGTAACAGGAT
TAGCAGAGCGAGGTATGTAGGCGGTGCTACAGAGTTCTTGAAGTGGTGGCCTAACTACGGCTACACTAGA
AGAACAGTATTTGGTATCTGCGCTCTGCTGAAGCCAGTTACCTTCGGAAAAAGAGTTGGTAGCTCTTGAT
CCGGCAAACAAACCACCGCTGGTAGCGGTGGTTTTTTTGTTTGCAAGCAGCAGATTACGCGCAGAAAAAA
AGGATCTCAAGAAGATCCTTTGATCTTTTCTACGGGGTCTGACGCTCAGTGGAACGAAAACTCACGTTAA
GGGATTTTGGTCATGAGATTATCAAAAAGGATCTTCACCTAGATCCTTTTAAATTAAAAATGAAGTTTTA
AATCAATCTAAAGTATATATGAGTAAACTTGGTCTGACAGTTACCAATGCTTAATCAGTGAGGCACCTAT
CTCAGCGATCTGTCTATTTCGTTCATCCATAGTTGCCTGACTCCCCGTCGTGTAGATAACTACGATACGG
GAGGGCTTACCATCTGGCCCCAGTGCTGCAATGATACCGCGAGACCCACGCTCACCGGCTCCAGATTTAT
CAGCAATAAACCAGCCAGCCGGAAGGGCCGAGCGCAGAAGTGGTCCTGCAACTTTATCCGCCTCCATCCA
GTCTATTAATTGTTGCCGGGAAGCTAGAGTAAGTAGTTCGCCAGTTAATAGTTTGCGCAACGTTGTTGCC
ATTGCTACAGGCATCGTGGTGTCACGCTCGTCGTTTGGTATGGCTTCATTCAGCTCCGGTTCCCAACGAT
CAAGGCGAGTTACATGATCCCCCATGTTGTGCAAAAAAGCGGTTAGCTCCTTCGGTCCTCCGATCGTTGT
CAGAAGTAAGTTGGCCGCAGTGTTATCACTCATGGTTATGGCAGCACTGCATAATTCTCTTACTGTCATG
CCATCCGTAAGATGCTTTTCTGTGACTGGTGAGTACTCAACCAAGTCATTCTGAGAATAGTGTATGCGGC
GACCGAGTTGCTCTTGCCCGGCGTCAATACGGGATAATACCGCGCCACATAGCAGAACTTTAAAAGTGCT
CATCATTGGAAAACGTTCTTCGGGGCGAAAACTCTCAAGGATCTTACCGCTGTTGAGATCCAGTTCGATG
TAACCCACTCGTGCACCCAACTGATCTTCAGCATCTTTTACTTTCACCAGCGTTTCTGGGTGAGCAAAAA
CAGGAAGGCAAAATGCCGCAAAAAAGGGAATAAGGGCGACACGGAAATGTTGAATACTCATACTCTTCCT
TTTTCAATATTATTGAAGCATTTATCAGGGTTATTGTCTCATGAGCGGATACATATTTGAATGTATTTAG
AAAAATAAACAAATAGGGGTTCCGCGCACATTTCCCCGAAAAGTGCCACCTGACGTC
Features (pLannotate 1.2.2; 22 found; start..end, strand, type, name):
     28..80      -  misc_feature   bom (fragment): basis of mobility region from pBR322
    235..614     +  enhancer       CMV enhancer: human cytomegalovirus immediate early enhancer
    615..818     +  promoter       CMV promoter: human cytomegalovirus (CMV) immediate early promoter
    820..839     +  promoter       PLtetO-1 promoter (fragment): modified phage lambda PL promoter with tet operator sites (Lutz and Bujard, 1997)
    841..860     +  promoter       PLtetO-1 promoter (fragment): modified phage lambda PL promoter with tet operator sites (Lutz and Bujard, 1997)
    868..901     +  promoter       TRE3GV promoter (fragment): 3rd-generation Tet-responsive promoter that can be activated by binding of Tet-On® 3G, optimized for retroviral and lentiviral vectors
    996..2348    +  CDS            TUBG1: TBG1_HUMAN - Also known as TUBG. Experimental evidence at protein level: Swiss-Prot protein existence level 1. Tubulin is the major constituent of microtubules. The gamma chain is found at microtubule organizing centers (MTOC) such as the spindle poles or the centrosome. Pericentriolar matrix component that regulates alpha/beta chain minus-end nucleation, centrosome duplication and spindle formation. From Homo sapiens (Human).
   2367..3083    +  CDS            EGFP: EGFP is a basic (constitutively fluorescent) green fluorescent protein published in 1996, derived from Aequorea victoria. It is reported to be a rapidly-maturing weak dimer with moderate acid sensitivity.
   3124..3348    +  polyA_signal   bGH poly(A) signal: bovine growth hormone polyadenylation signal
   3352..3373    +  promoter       SV40 promoter (fragment): SV40 enhancer and early promoter
   3394..3627    +  rep_origin     f1 ori (fragment) (sequence partly withheld): f1 bacteriophage origin of replication; arrow indicates direction of (+) strand synthesis
   3632..3679    +  protein_bind   FRT: FLP-mediated recombination occurs in the 8-bp core sequence TCTAGAAA (Turan and Bode, 2011). FLP recombinase from the Saccharomyces cerevisiae 2μ plasmid
   3687..4709    +  CDS            HygR: aminoglycoside phosphotransferase from E. coli; aph(4)-Ia; confers resistance to hygromycin
   4719..4844    +  CDS            ble (fragment): BLE_KLEPN - Experimental evidence at protein level: Swiss-Prot protein existence level 1. Binding protein with a strong affinity to the bleomycin family of antibiotics. Binds to CL990; an antimitotic-antibiotic compound. From Klebsiella pneumoniae.
   4839..4960    +  polyA_signal   SV40 poly(A) signal: SV40 polyadenylation signal
   5033..5049    -  protein_bind   lac operator: The lac repressor binds to the lac operator to inhibit transcription in E. coli. This inhibition can be relieved by adding lactose or isopropyl-β-D-thiogalactopyranoside (IPTG). lac repressor encoded by lacI
   5057..5087    -  promoter       lac promoter: promoter for the E. coli lac operon
   5102..5123    -  protein_bind   CAP binding site: CAP binding activates transcription in the presence of cAMP. E. coli catabolite activator protein
   5136..5228    -  CDS            lacI (fragment): lac repressor; lacI; The lac repressor binds to the lac operator to inhibit transcription in E. coli. This inhibition can be relieved by adding lactose or isopropyl-β-D-thiogalactopyranoside (IPTG).
   5411..5999    -  rep_origin     ori: high-copy-number ColE1/pMB1/pBR322/pUC origin of replication
   6170..7030    -  CDS            AmpR: β-lactamase; bla; confers resistance to ampicillin, carbenicillin, and related antibiotics
   7031..7135    -  promoter       AmpR promoter: bla
