[The description below was written by a language model from this plasmid's Addgene catalogue record and pLannotate feature annotations shown in this document.]
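Description:
pCDNA5/FRT/TO–γ-tubulinWT-RNAi-resistant-GFP is a 7,166 bp mammalian expression plasmid built on the Invitrogen pCDNA5/FRT/TO backbone. It is designed for tetracycline-inducible expression of human γ-tubulin from a defined genomic locus in Flp-In-type host cells. In E. coli it is maintained through a high-copy ColE1/pUC-type origin and selected with ampicillin via the β-lactamase gene and its own promoter. The feature table also lists small remnants of f1 ori, lac regulatory sequences and other backbone fragments, which have no evident role in the construct's function.

The expression cassette consists of the CMV immediate-early enhancer and promoter followed by short tet operator-like elements. Transcription is therefore held off in cells that express the Tet repressor and is switched on by tetracycline or doxycycline. This promoter drives wild-type human TUBG1 fused at its C terminus to EGFP, and the transcript ends at the bovine growth hormone polyadenylation signal. The coding sequence carries four silent nucleotide changes (G2228A, C2231T, C2237T, G2240A) in an shRNA target site, so the transgene escapes knockdown directed against endogenous γ-tubulin.

Downstream lies an FRT site placed directly before a hygromycin resistance gene with an SV40 poly(A) signal. No full promoter is annotated upstream of this gene. In this vector system, FLP-mediated recombination into a genomic FRT site places the gene behind a resident promoter, so hygromycin resistance marks correct single-copy integration. The construct suits knockdown-and-rescue experiments and live imaging of γ-tubulin in studies of microtubule nucleation, capping and cell division, and it presumably serves as the wild-type reference for mutant versions.
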