Addgene plasmid #205603: pCDNA5/FRT/TO–γ-tubulinWT-RNAi-resistant-GFP
Purpose: Tet-inducible expression of WT gamma-tubulin in human cells, harbors silent mutations in shRNA target site, FLP-In mediated insertion
Depositing lab: Tarun Kapoor. Depositing organization: Rockefeller University. Publication: A nucleotide binding-independent role for gamma-tubulin in microtubule capping and cell division. Berman AY, Wieczorek M, Aher A, Olinares PDB, Chait BT, Kapoor TM. J Cell Biol. 2023 Mar 6;222(3):e202204102. doi: 10.1083/jcb.202204102. Epub 2023 Jan 25. PubMed 36695784.
Backbone
  Vector backbone: pCDNA5/FRT/TO
  Backbone manufacturer: Invitrogen
  Backbone size w/o insert (bp): 5137
  Total vector size (bp): 7166
  Vector type: Mammalian Expression
  Selectable markers: Hygromycin
Growth in bacteria
  Bacterial resistance: Ampicillin, 100 μg/mL
  Growth temperature: 37°C
  Growth strain: DH5alpha
  Copy number: Unknown
Gene/Insert
  Gene/Insert name: γ-tubulinWT-RNAi-resistant-GFP
  Species: H. sapiens (human)
  Insert size (bp): 2088
  Mutation: G2228A, C2231T, C2237T, G2240A
  Tag / fusion protein: GFP (C terminal on insert)
Terms and licenses: Academic/Nonprofit Terms; Industry Terms: Not Available to Industry
How to cite: pCDNA5/FRT/TO–γ-tubulinWT-RNAi-resistant-GFP was a gift from Tarun Kapoor (Addgene plasmid # 205603 ; http://n2t.net/addgene:205603 ; RRID:Addgene_205603)
